>Addgene plasmid #236241 | pLenti_SIV-(SalI)-syn-IRES-mEmerald-CaV1.2 WPRE | addgene full sequence | sequence record 471249 | Addgene NGS Result
GTCGATCGACATTGATTATTGACTAGTTATTAATAGTAATCAATTACGGGGTCATTAGTTCATAGCCCAT
ATATGGAGTTCCGCGTTACATAACTTACGGTAAATGGCCCGCCTGGCTGACCGCCCAACGACCCCCGCCC
ATTGACGTCAATAATGACGTATGTTCCCATAGTAACGCCAATAGGGACTTTCCATTGACGTCAATGGGTG
GAGTATTTACGGTAAACTGCCCACTTGGCAGTACATCAAGTGTATCATATGCCAAGTACGCCCCCTATTG
ACGTCAATGACGGTAAATGGCCCGCCTGGCATTATGCCCAGTACATGACCTTATGGGACTTTCCTACTTG
GCAGTACATCTACCCTTCTTAACATGGCTGACAAGAAGGAAACTAGATGAGACAGCAGGGACTTTCCACA
AGGGGTGTTACGGGGAGGTACTGGGGAGGAGCCGGTCGGGAACACCCACTTTCTTGATGTATAAATATCA
CTGCATTTTGCTATGTAGTCAGTCGCTCTGCGGAGAGGCTGGCAGATTGAGCCCTGGGAGGTTCTCTCCA
GCACTAGCAGGTAGAGCCTGGGTGTTCCCTGCTAGACTCTCACCAGCACTTGGCCGGTGCTGGGCAGAGT
GACTCCACGCTTGCTTGCTTAAAGCCCTCTTCAATAAAGCTGCCATTTTAGAAGTAAGCTAGTGTGTGTT
CCCATCTCTCCTAGTCGCCGCCTGGTCAACTCGGTACTCGGTAATAAGAAGACCCTGGTCTGTTAGGACC
CTTTCTGCTTTGGGAAACCGAAGCAGGAAAATCCCTAGCAGATTGGCGCCCGAACAGGGACTTGAAGGAG
AGTGAGAGACTCCTGAGTACGGCTGAGTGAAGGCAGTAAGGGCGGCAGGAACCAACCACGACGGAGTGCT
CCTATAAAGGCGCGGGTCGGTACCAGACGGCGTGAGGAGCGGGAGAGGAAGAGGCCTCCGGTTGCAGGTA
AGTGCAACACAAAAAAGAAATAGCTGTCTTTTATCCAGGAAGGGATAATAAGATAGAGTGGGAGATGGGC
GCGAGAAACTCCGTCTTGTCAGGGAAGAAAGCAGATGAATTAGAAAAAATTAGGCTACGACCCAACGGAA
AGAAAAAGTACATGTTGAAGCATGTAGTATGGGCAGCAAATGAATTAGATAGATTTGGATTAGCAGAAAG
CCTGTTGGAGAACAAAGAAGGATGTCAAAAAATACTTTCGGTCTTAGCTCCATTAGTGCCAACAGGCTCA
GAAAATTTAAAAAGCCTTTATAATACTGTCTGCGTCATCTGGTGCATTCACGCAGAAGAGAAAGTGAAAC
ACACTGAGGAAGCAAAACAGATAGTACAGAGACACAGAGGAAGAGCACCATACAATCCACAGAGTCAGGG
AGTAGTGGAAGCAATGAATCACCACCTGAAAAATCAAATAGATAGAATCAGGGAACAAGCAAATTCAGTA
GAAACCATAGTATTAATGGCAGTTCATTGCATGAATTTTAAAAGAAGGGGAGGAATAGGGGATATGACTC
CAGCAGAAAGATTAATTAACATGATCACTACAGAACAAGAAATACAATTTCAACAATCAAAAAACTCAAA
ATTTAAAAATTTTCGGGTCTATTACAGAGAAGGCAGAGATCAACTGTGGAAGGGACCCGGTGAGCTATTG
TGGAAAGGGGAAGGAGCAGTCATCTTAAAGGTAGGGACAGACATTAAGGTAGTACCCAGAAGAAAGGCTA
AAATTATCAAAGATTATGGAGGAGGAAAAGAGATGGATAGCAGTTCCCACATGGAGGATACCGGAGAGGC
TAGAGAGGTGGCATAGCCTCATACAATTCGATTGGAATTGGGAGATTATAAATTAGTAGAGATCACTCCA
ATTGGCTTGGCCCCCACAAATGTGAGGAGGTACACTACTGGTGGCACCTCAAGAAATAAAAGAGGGGTCT
TTGTGCTAGGGTTCTTGGGTTTTCTCGCAACGGCAGGTTCTGCAATGGGCGCGGCGTCGTTGACGCTGAC
CGCTCAGTCCCGGACTTTATTGGCTGGGATAGTGCAGCAACAGCAACTGCTGTTGGACGTGGTCAAGAGA
CAACAAGAATTGTTGCGACTGACCGTCTGGGGAACAAAGAACCTCCAGACTAGGGTCACTGCCATCGAGA
AATACTTAAAGGACCAGGCGCAGCTGAATGCTTGGGGATGTGCGTTTAGACAAGTCTGCCACACTACTGT
ACCATGGCCAAATGCAAGTCTAACACCAAAGTGGAACAATGAGACTTGGCAAGAGTGGGAGCGAAAGGTT
GACTTCTTGGAGGAAAATATAACAGCCCTCCTAGAGGAGGCACAAATTCAACAAGAGAAGAACATGTATG
AATTACAAAAGTTAAATAGCTGGGATGTGTTTGGCAATTGGTTTGACCTTGCTTCTTGGATAAAGTATAT
ACAATATGGAGTTTATATAGTTGTAGGAGTAATACTGTTAAGAATAGTAATCTATATAGTACAAATGCTA
GCTAAGTTAAGGCAGGGGTATAGGCCAGTGTTCTCTTCCCCACCCTCTTATTTCCAGTAGACCCATATCC
AACAGGACCAGGCACTGCCAACCAGAGAAGGCAAAGAAGGAGACGGTGGAGAAGGCGGTGGTTCGAACGC
GCCGTTTCTAGACTGCAGAGGGCCCTGCGTATGAGTGCAAGTGGGTTTTAGGACCAGGATGAGGCGGGGT
GGGGGTGCCTACCTGACGACCGACCCCGACCCACTGGACAAGCACCCAACCCCCATTCCCCAAATTGCGC
ATCCCCTATCAGAGAGGGGGAGGGGAAACAGGATGCGGCGAGGCGCGTGCGCACTGCCAGCTTCAGCACC
GCGGACAGTGCCTTCGCCCCCGCCTGGCGGCGCGCGCCACCGCCGCCTCAGCACTGAAGGCGCGCTGACG
TCACTCGCCGGTCCCCCGCAAACTCCCCTTCCCGGCCACCTTGGTCGCGTCCGCGCCGCCGCCGGCCCAG
CCGGACCGCACCACGCGAGGCGCGAGATAGGGGGGCACGGGCGCGACCATCTGCGCTGCGGCGCCGGCGA
CTCAGCGCTGCCTCAGTCTGCGGTGGGCAGCGGAGGAGTCGTGTCGTGCCTGAGAGCGCAGTCGAGAAAC
CCGGGAACCGGTCGCCACCATGGTGAGCAAGGGCGAGGAGCTGTTCACCGGGGTGGTGCCCATCCTGGTC
GAGCTGGACGGCGACGTAAACGGCCACAAGTTCAGCGTGTCCGGCGAGGGCGAGGGCGATGCCACCTACG
GCAAGCTGACCCTGAAGTTCATCTGCACCACCGGCAAGCTGCCCGTGCCCTGGCCCACCCTCGTGACCAC
CTTGACCTACGGCGTGCAGTGCTTCGCCCGCTACCCCGACCACATGAAGCAGCACGACTTCTTCAAGTCC
GCCATGCCCGAAGGCTACGTCCAGGAGCGCACCATCTTCTTCAAGGACGACGGCAACTACAAGACCCGCG
CCGAGGTGAAGTTCGAGGGCGACACCCTGGTGAACCGCATCGAGCTGAAGGGCATCGACTTCAAGGAGGA
CGGCAACATCCTGGGGCACAAGCTGGAGTACAACTACAACAGCCACAAGGTCTATATCACCGCCGACAAG
CAGAAGAACGGCATCAAGGTGAACTTCAAGACCCGCCACAACATCGAGGACGGCAGCGTGCAGCTCGCCG
ACCACTACCAGCAGAACACCCCCATCGGCGACGGCCCCGTGCTGCTGCCCGACAACCACTACCTGAGCAC
CCAGTCCAAGCTGAGCAAAGACCCCAACGAGAAGCGCGATCACATGGTCCTGCTGGAGTTCGTGACCGCC
GCCGGGATCACTCTCGGCATGGACGAGCTCTACAAGTCCGGACTCAGATCTCGAGCTCAAGCTTCGAATT
CTGCAGTCGACGGTATCGATAAGCTTTGCAGAATGCTTCGAGCCCTTGTTCAGCCAGCTACGCCCGCATA
CCAGCCGCTGCCTAGCCACCTGTCTGCTGAAACGGAGAGTACATGTAAAGGTACTGTGGTGCATGAAGCT
CAACTCAACCATTTCTACATCTCTCCTGGAGGTTCCAACTATGGGAGCCCACGCCCAGCTCATGCCAACA
TGAATGCCAACGCAGCTGCGGGGCTCGCCCCTGAGCACATCCCCACCCCAGGGGCAGCCCTGTCCTGGCA
GGCAGCCATCGATGCGGCCCGGCAGGCCAAGCTGATGGGCAGTGCTGGCAACGCGACTATCTCCACCGTC
AGCTCCACGCAGCGGAAGCGGCAGCAGTATGGGAAGCCCAAGAAGCAGGGCAGCACCACTGCCACTCGCC
CGCCCCGTGCCCTGCTCTGCCTCACCCTGAAGAACCCCATCCGGAGGGCGTGCATAAGCATCGTCGAGTG
GAAACCATTTGAAATAATTATTTTACTGACTATTTTTGCCAATTGTGTGGCCTTAGCAATCTATATTCCC
TTTCCAGAAGATGACTCCAATGCCACCAATTCCAACCTGGAACGAGTGGAATATCTCTTTCTCATAATTT
TTACTGTGGAAGCATTTTTAAAAGTAATAGCCTATGGACTTCTGTTTCACCCCAACGCTTACCTCCGCAA
TGGCTGGAATTTACTAGACTTTATAATTGTGGTTGTAGGGCTTTTTAGTGCAATTTTAGAACAAGCAACC
AAAGCAGACGGGGCCAATGCCCTAGGAGGGAAAGGGGCTGGATTCGACGTGAAGGCGCTGAGGGCTTTCC
GCGTGCTGCGCCCCCTGCGGCTGGTGTCTGGAGTCCCGAGTCTCCAGGTGGTCCTGAACTCCATCATCAA
GGCCATGGTCCCTCTGCTGCACATTGCCCTGCTAGTGCTGTTTGTCATCATCATCTATGCCATCATCGGC
CTGGAGCTCTTCATGGGGAAGATGCACAAGACATGCTACAACCAGGAGGGTGTAGCAGATGTCCCAGCAG
AAGATGATCCTTCCCCTTGTGCTCTGGAGACGGGCCACGGGCGGCAGTGCCAGAACGGCACCGTGTGCAA
GCCTGGGTGGGATGGACCCAAGCACGGCATCACCAACTTTGACAATTTTGCTTTCGCCATGTTGACGGTG
TTCCAGTGTATCACCATGGAGGGCTGGACCGACGTGCTGTACTGGATGCAGGACGCTATGGGCTATGAGC
TACCCTGGGTGTATTTTGTCAGTCTGGTCATCTTTGGATCCTTTTTCGTTCTAAATCTGGTTCTCGGTGT
GTTGAGCGGAGAGTTTTCCAAAGAGAGGGAGAAGGCCAAAGCTCGGGGAGATTTCCAGAAGTTGCGGGAG
AAGCAGCAGCTGGAAGAGGACCTCAAAGGCTACCTGGACTGGATCACTCAGGCAGAAGACATCGACCCTG
AGAATGAGGATGAAGGCATGGATGAGGAGAAACCCCGAAACATGAGCATGCCCACAAGTGAGACCGAATC
TGTCAACACTGAAAACGTGGCTGGAGGTGACATCGAAGGAGAAAACTGCGGGGCCAGGCTGGCCCACCGG
ATCTCCAAGTCGAAATTCAGCCGCTACTGGCGCCGGTGGAATAGGTTCTGCAGGAGAAAGTGCCGCGCAG
CGGTCAAGTCGAACGTCTTCTACTGGCTGGTGATCTTCCTGGTCTTCCTGAACACGCTCACCATTGCCTC
TGAGCACTACAACCAGCCCCACTGGCTCACGGAGGTCCAAGACACGGCCAATAAGGCTCTACTGGCCCTG
TTCACTGCCGAGATGCTGCTGAAGATGTACAGCCTGGGCCTGCAGGCCTATTTCGTGTCCCTCTTCAACC
GCTTCGACTGCTTCATTGTGTGCGGGGGCATCCTGGAGACCATCCTGGTGGAGACCAAGGTCATGTCCCC
CCTGGGCATCTCTGTGCTGAGATGCGTGCGGCTCCTGAGAATATTCAAAATTACAAGGTACTGGAACTCC
TTGAGCAACCTGGTGGCCTCCCTGCTGAACTCGGTGCGCTCCATCGCCTCCCTGCTCCTGCTCCTCTTCC
TCTTCATCATCATCTTCTCCCTGCTGGGGATGCAGCTGTTTGGAGGCAAGTTCAACTTCGATGAGATGCA
GACCCGGAGGAGCACGTTCGACAATTTCCCGCAGTCCCTGCTCACCGTGTTTCAGATCCTGACCGGGGAG
GACTGGAATTCGGTGATGTATGATGGGATCATGGCTTATGGCGGCCCCTCTTTTCCAGGGATGTTAGTCT
GTATTTACTTCATCATCCTCTTCATCTGTGGAAATTATATCCTACTGAATGTGTTCTTGGCCATTGCTGT
GGACAACCTGGCTGATGCTGAGAGCCTTACTTCTGCCCAAAAGGAAGAGGAAGAAGAGAAGGAGAGAAAG
AAGCTGGCCAGGACTGCCAGCCCGGAGAAGAAACAAGAGGTGGTAGGGAAGCCGGCCCTGGAGGAGGCCA
AGGAGGAGAAAATTGAGCTGAAATCCATTACAGCTGATGGAGAGTCCCCGCCTACCACCAAGATCAACAT
GGATGACCTCCAGCCCAATGAGAGTGAGGATAAGAGTCCCTACCCCAACCCGGAAACCACAGGAGAAGAG
GATGAGGAGGAGCCTGAGATGCCTGTCGGCCCCCGCCCTCGGCCACTCTCCGAGCTGCACCTTAAGGAGA
AGGCCGTGCCTATGCCAGAAGCCAGTGCGTTTTTCATCTTCAGCCCCAACAACAGGTTCCGCCTCCAGTG
TCACCGTATCGTCAACGACACGATCTTCACCAACCTGATCCTCTTCTTCATTCTGCTCAGCAGCATTTCC
CTGGCTGCCGAGGACCCTGTGCAGCACACCTCCTTCAGGAATCACATTCTGTTTTATTTTGACATTGTTT
TTACTACCATTTTCACCATTGAAATTGCTCTCAAGATGACTGCGTATGGGGCCTTCCTGCACAAGGGCTC
TTTCTGCAGGAACTACTTCAACATCCTGGACCTGCTGGTGGTCAGCGTGTCCCTCATCTCCTTCGGCATC
CAGTCCAGCGCGATCAATGTCGTGAAGATCTTGCGAGTGCTGCGAGTGCTCAGGCCACTGCGGGCCATCA
ACAGGGCCAAGGGGCTAAAGCACGTGGTTCAGTGTGTGTTCGTGGCCATCCGGACCATTGGGAACATCGT
GATTGTCACCACGCTGCTGCAGTTCATGTTCGCCTGCATCGGAGTCCAGCTCTTCAAGGGGAAGCTGTAC
ACCTGTTCAGACAGTTCCAAACAGACTGAGGCTGAATGCAAGGGTAACTACATCACCTACAAAGATGGAG
AGGTTGACCATCCCATCATCCAGCCGCGCAGCTGGGAGAACAGCAAGTTTGACTTTGACAACGTCCTGGC
AGCCATGATGGCCCTCTTCACTGTCTCCACCTTCGAGGGCTGGCCAGAGCTGCTGTACCGCTCCATCGAC
TCCCACACGGAAGACAAGGGCCCTATCTACAACTACCGAGTGGAGATCTCCATCTTCTTCATCATCTACA
TCATCATCATCGCCTTCTTCATGATGAACATCTTCGTGGGTTTCGTCATTGTCACCTTCCAGGAGCAGGG
GGAGCAGGAGTACAAGAACTGTGAGCTGGACAAGAACCAGCGGCAGTGCGTGGAATATGCCCTCAAGGCC
CGGCCCCTGCGGAGGTACATCCCCAAGAACCAGCACCAGTACAAAGTGTGGTACGTGGTCAACTCCACCT
ACTTTGAGTACCTGATGTTCGTCCTCATCCTGCTCAACACCATCTGCTTGGCCATGCAGCACTACGGCCA
GAGCTGCCTGTTCAAAATCGCCATGAACATCCTCAACATGCTCTTCACCGGCCTCTTCACCGTGGAAATG
ATCCTGAAGCTCATTGCCTTCAAACCCAAGGGTTACTTTAGTGATCCCTGGAATGTTTTTGACTTCCTCA
TCGTAATTGGCAGCATAATTGACGTCATTCTCAGTGAGACTAATCCAGCTGAACATACCCAATGCTCTCC
CTCTATGAACGCAGAGGAGAACTCCCGCATCTCCATCACCTTCTTCCGCCTGTTCCGGGTCATGCGCCTG
GTCAAGCTGCTGAGCCGCGGGGAGGGCATCCGGACGCTGCTGTGGACCTTCATCAAGTCCTTCCAGGCCC
TGCCCTATGTGGCTCTTCTGATCGTAATGCTGTTCTTCATCTATGCTGTGATCGGGATGCAGGTGTTTGG
GAAAATCGCCCTGAACGACACCACGGAGATCAACCGGAACAACAACTTCCAGACCTTCCCCCAAGCTGTG
CTGCTCCTCTTCAGGTGTGCCACGGGGGAGGCTTGGCAGGATATCATGCTGGCCTGCATGCCAGGCAAGA
AGTGTGCCCCAGAGTCTGAGCCCCACAACAGCACAGAAGGGGAGACCCCCTGCGGCAGCAGCTTCGCCGT
CTTCTACTTCATCAGCTTCTACATGCTTTGTGCCTTCCTGATCATCAATCTCTTTGTAGCTGTCATCATG
GACAACTTTGACTACCTGACAAGGGACTGGTCAATCCTTGGTCCCCACCATCTGGATGAATTTAAAAGAA
TCTGGGCAGAGTATGACCCTGAAGCCAAGGGTCGTATCAAACACCTGGATGTGGTGACCCTCCTCCGGCG
GATTCAGCCCCCACTGGGTTTTGGGAAGCTGTGCCCTCACCGTGTGGCTTGCAAACGCCTGGTCTCCATG
AACATGCCTCTGAACAGTGACGGGACGGTCATGTTCAACGCCACCCTGTTTGCCCTGGTCAGGACAGCTC
TGAGGATCAAAACAGAAGGAAACCTGGAACAAGCCAATGAGGAGCTGCGGGCCATCATCAAGAAGATCTG
GAAGCGGACCAGCATGAAGCTGCTGGACCAAGTGGTGCCCCCTGCAGGCGATGATGAGGTCACAGTCGGC
AAGTTCTACGCTACCTTCCTGATCCAAGAGTACTTCCGGAAATTCAAGAAGCGCAAAGAGCAAGGGCTTG
TGGGCAAGCCCTCCCAGAGGAATGCCCTTTCCCTGCGGGCTGGCCTGCGCACTCTGCACGACATCGGGCC
TGAGATCCGACGGGCCATCTCCGGAGACCTGACAGCTGAGGAAGAGCTGGACAAGGCCATGAAGGAGGCT
GTGTCTGCTGCCTCTGAAGATGACATCTTCAGGAGGGCCGGTGGCCTGTTTGGCAACCATGTCAGCTACT
ACCAAAGTGACAGCCGGAGCGCCTTCCCCCAGACCTTCACTACGCAGCGCCCACTGCACATCAGCAAGGC
TGGCAACAACCAAGGCGACACCGAGTCACCCTCCCACGAGAAGCTGGTGGACTCCACTTTCACCCCCAGC
AGCTACTCGTCCACCGGCTCCAACGCCAACATCAACAATGCCAACAACACTGCCCTGGGCCGCCTCCCCC
GCCCCGCCGGCTACCCCAGCACAGTCAGCACTGTGGAGGGCCACGGGTCCCCCTTGTCTCCTGCCGTCCG
GGCACAGGAGGCAGCATGGAAGCTCAGCTCCAAGAGATGCCACTCCCAGGAGAGCCAGATAGCCATGGCG
TGTCAGGAGGGCGCATCCCAGGACGACAACTACGACGTGAGGATCGGTGAAGATGCAGAGTGCTGCAGTG
AGCCCAGCCTGCTCTCCACAGAGATGCTCTCCTACCAGGATGACGAAAACCGACAACTGGCGCCCCCGGA
GGAGGAGAAGCGGGACATCAGGCTGTCTCCAAAGAAGGGTTTCCTGCGCTCCGCATCACTGGGTCGAAGG
GCTTCCTTCCACCTGGAGTGTCTGAAGCGGCAGAAGAATCAAGGGGGAGACATCTCTCAGAAGACAGTCC
TGCCCCTGCATCTGGTCCACCACCAGGCATTGGCAGTGGCGGGCCTGAGTCCCCTCCTGCAGAGAAGCCA
TTCCCCCACCTCGCTCCCTAGGCCCTGTGCCACGCCCCCTGCCACACCGGGCAGCCGAGGCTGGCCCCCA
CAGCCCATCCCCACCCTGCGGCTGGAGGGGGCCGACTCCAGTGAGAAACTCAACAGCAGCTTCCCGTCCA
TCCACTGCGGCTCATGGTCTGGGGAGAACAGCCCCTGCAGAGGGGACAGCAGCGCCGCCCGGAGAGCCCG
GCCCGTCTCCCTCACTGTGCCCAGCCAGGCTGGGGCCCAGGGGAGACAGTTCCATGGCAGCGCCAGCAGC
CTGGTGGAAGCGGTCTTGATTTCCGAAGGACTGGGGCAGTTTGCTCAAGATCCCAAGTTCATCGAGGTCA
CGACCCAGGAGCTGGCTGACGCCTGCGATCTGACCATAGAGGAGATGGAGAACGCGGCCGACGACATTCT
CAGCGGGGGCGCCCGGCAGAGCCCCAATGGCACCCTGTTACCCTTTGTGAACCGCAGGGACCCGGGCCGG
GACAGAGCGGGGCAGAACGAGCAGGACGCGAGCGGCGCATGCGCCCCAGGGTGCGGGCAGAGCGAGGAGG
CCCTCGCGGACCGCAGGGCCGGCGTCAGCAGCCTGTAGGTTAACAAGCTTCGAATTCTGCAGTCGACAAT
CAACCTCTGGATTACAAAATTTGTGAAAGATTGACTGGTATTCTTAACTATGTTGCTCCTTTTACGCTAT
GTGGATACGCTGCTTTAATGCCTTTGTATCATGCTATTGCTTCCCGTATGGCTTTCATTTTCTCCTCCTT
GTATAAATCCTGGTTGCTGTCTCTTTATGAGGAGTTGTGGCCCGTTGTCAGGCAACGTGGCGTGGTGTGC
ACTGTGTTTGCTGACGCAACCCCCACTGGTTGGGGCATTGCCACCACCTGTCAGCTCCTTTCCGGGACTT
TCGCTTTCCCCCTCCCTATTGCCACGGCGGAACTCATCGCCGCCTGCCTTGCCCGCTGCTGGACAGGGGC
TCGGCTGTTGGGCACTGACAATTCCGTGGTGTTGTCGGGGAAATCATCGTCCTTTCCTTGGCTGCTCGCC
TGTGTTGCCACCTGGATTCTGCGCGGGACGTCCTTCTGCTACGTCCCTTCGGCCCTCAATCCAGCGGACC
TTCCTTCCCGCGGCCTGCTGCCGGCTCTGCGGCCTCTTCCGCGTCTTCGCCTTCGCCCTCAGACGAGTCG
GATCTCCCTTTGGGCCGCCTCCCCGCTGAGGCCGGCCGCGGCCGCATCGATGCCGTATACGGTACCCCTA
AGAACAATGAGTTACAAATTGGCAATAGACATGTCTCATTTTATAAAAGAAAAGGGGGGACTGGAAGGGA
TTTATTATAGTGCAAGAAGACAAGATCTGCATTTTGCTATGTAGTCAGTCGCTCTGCGGAGAGGCTGGCA
GATTGAGCCCTGGGAGGTTCTCTCCAGCACTAGCAGGTAGAGCCTGGGTGTTCCCTGCTAGACTCTCACC
AGCACTTGGCCGGTGCTGGGCAGAGTGACTCCACGCTTGCTTGCTTAAAGCCCTCTTCAATAAAGCTTCA
GCTGCTCGAGCTAGCAGATCTTTTTCCCTCTGCCAAAAATTATGGGGACATCATGAAGCCCCTTGAGCAT
CTGACTTCTGGCTAATAAAGGAAATTTATTTTCATTGCAATAGTGTGTTGGAATTTTTTGTGTCTCTCAC
TCGGAAGGACATATGGGAGGGCAAATCATTTAAAACATCAGAATGAGTATTTGGTTTAGAGTTTGGCAAC
ATATGCCCATATGCTGGCTGCCATGAACAAAGGTTGGCTATAAAGAGGTCATCAGTATATGAAACAGCCC
CCTGCTGTCCATTCCTTATTCCATAGAAAAGCCTTGACTTGAGGTTAGATTTTTTTTATATTTTGTTTTG
TGTTATTTTTTTCTTTAACATCCCTAAAATTTTCCTTACATGTTTTACTAGCCAGATTTTTCCTCCTCTC
CTGACTACTCCCAGTCATAGCTGTCCCTCTTCTCTTATGGAGATCCCTCGACCTGCAGCCCAAGCTTGGC
GTAATCATGGTCATAGCTGTTTCCTGTGTGAAATTGTTATCCGCTCACAATTCCACACAACATACGAGCC
GGAAGCATAAAGTGTAAAGCCTGGGGTGCCTAATGAGTGAGCTAACTCACATTAATTGCGTTGCGCTCAC
TGCCCGCTTTCCAGTCGGGAAACCTGTCGTGCCAGCGGATCCGCATCTCAATTAGTCAGCAACCATAGTC
CCGCCCCTAACTCCGCCCATCCCGCCCCTAACTCCGCCCAGTTCCGCCCATTCTCCGCCCCATGGCTGAC
TAATTTTTTTTATTTATGCAGAGGCCGAGGCCGCCTCGGCCTCTGAGCTATTCCAGAAGTAGTGAGGAGG
CTTTTTTGGAGGCCTAGGCTTTTGCAAAAAGCTAACTTGTTTATTGCAGCTTATAATGGTTACAAATAAA
GCAATAGCATCACAAATTTCACAAATAAAGCATTTTTTTCACTGCATTCTAGTTGTGGTTTGTCCAAACT
CATCAATGTATCTTATCATGTCTGGATCCGCTGCATTAATGAATCGGCCAACGCGCGGGGAGAGGCGGTT
TGCGTATTGGGCGCTCTTCCGCTTCCTCGCTCACTGACTCGCTGCGCTCGGTCGTTCGGCTGCGGCGAGC
GGTATCAGCTCACTCAAAGGCGGTAATACGGTTATCCACAGAATCAGGGGATAACGCAGGAAAGAACATG
TGAGCAAAAGGCCAGCAAAAGGCCAGGAACCGTAAAAAGGCCGCGTTGCTGGCGTTTTTCCATAGGCTCC
GCCCCCCTGACGAGCATCACAAAAATCGACGCTCAAGTCAGAGGTGGCGAAACCCGACAGGACTATAAAG
ATACCAGGCGTTTCCCCCTGGAAGCTCCCTCGTGCGCTCTCCTGTTCCGACCCTGCCGCTTACCGGATAC
CTGTCCGCCTTTCTCCCTTCGGGAAGCGTGGCGCTTTCTCATAGCTCACGCTGTAGGTATCTCAGTTCGG
TGTAGGTCGTTCGCTCCAAGCTGGGCTGTGTGCACGAACCCCCCGTTCAGCCCGACCGCTGCGCCTTATC
CGGTAACTATCGTCTTGAGTCCAACCCGGTAAGACACGACTTATCGCCACTGGCAGCAGCCACTGGTAAC
AGGATTAGCAGAGCGAGGTATGTAGGCGGTGCTACAGAGTTCTTGAAGTGGTGGCCTAACTACGGCTACA
CTAGAAGAACAGTATTTGGTATCTGCGCTCTGCTGAAGCCAGTTACCTTCGGAAAAAGAGTTGGTAGCTC
TTGATCCGGCAAACAAACCACCGCTGGTAGCGGTGGTTTTTTTGTTTGCAAGCAGCAGATTACGCGCAGA
AAAAAAGGATCTCAAGAAGATCCTTTGATCTTTTCTACGGGGTCTGACGCTCAGTGGAACGAAAACTCAC
GTTAAGGGATTTTGGTCATGAGATTATCAAAAAGGATCTTCACCTAGATCCTTTTAAATTAAAAATGAAG
TTTTAAATCAATCTAAAGTATATATGAGTAAACTTGGTCTGACAGTTACCAATGCTTAATCAGTGAGGCA
CCTATCTCAGCGATCTGTCTATTTCGTTCATCCATAGTTGCCTGACTCCCCGTCGTGTAGATAACTACGA
TACGGGAGGGCTTACCATCTGGCCCCAGTGCTGCAATGATACCGCGAGACCCACGCTCACCGGCTCCAGA
TTTATCAGCAATAAACCAGCCAGCCGGAAGGGCCGAGCGCAGAAGTGGTCCTGCAACTTTATCCGCCTCC
ATCCAGTCTATTAATTGTTGCCGGGAAGCTAGAGTAAGTAGTTCGCCAGTTAATAGTTTGCGCAACGTTG
TTGCCATTGCTACAGGCATCGTGGTGTCACGCTCGTCGTTTGGTATGGCTTCATTCAGCTCCGGTTCCCA
ACGATCAAGGCGAGTTACATGATCCCCCATGTTGTGCAAAAAAGCGGTTAGCTCCTTCGGTCCTCCGATC
GTTGTCAGAAGTAAGTTGGCCGCAGTGTTATCACTCATGGTTATGGCAGCACTGCATAATTCTCTTACTG
TCATGCCATCCGTAAGATGCTTTTCTGTGACTGGTGAGTACTCAACCAAGTCATTCTGAGAATAGTGTAT
GCGGCGACCGAGTTGCTCTTGCCCGGCGTCAATACGGGATAATACCGCGCCACATAGCAGAACTTTAAAA
GTGCTCATCATTGGAAAACGTTCTTCGGGGCGAAAACTCTCAAGGATCTTACCGCTGTTGAGATCCAGTT
CGATGTAACCCACTCGTGCACCCAACTGATCTTCAGCATCTTTTACTTTCACCAGCGTTTCTGGGTGAGC
AAAAACAGGAAGGCAAAATGCCGCAAAAAAGGGAATAAGGGCGACACGGAAATGTTGAATACTCATACTC
TTCCTTTTTCAATATTATTGAAGCATTTATCAGGGTTATTGTCTCATGAGCGGATACATATTTGAATGTA
TTTAGAAAAATAAACAAATAGGGGTTCCGCGCACATTTCCCCGAAAAGTGCCACCTGG
Features (pLannotate 1.2.2; 23 found; start..end, strand, type, name):
      8..363     +  enhancer       CMV enhancer (fragment): human cytomegalovirus immediate early enhancer
   1045..1365    +  CDS            gag (fragment): GAG_SIVMK - Experimental evidence at protein level: Swiss-Prot protein existence level 1. p6-gag plays a role in budding of the assembled particle by interacting with the host class E VPS proteins TSG101 and PDCD6IP/AIP1. From Simian immunodeficiency virus (isolate K6W) (SIV-mac) (Simian immunodeficiency virus rhesus monkey).
   1378..1785    +  CDS            gag-pol (fragment): POL_HV1Z6 - Experimental evidence at protein level: Swiss-Prot protein existence level 1. [Integrase]: Catalyzes viral DNA integration into the host chromosome, by performing a series of DNA cutting and joining reactions. This enzyme activity takes place after virion entry into a cell and reverse transcription of the RNA genome in dsDNA. The first step in the integration process is 3' processing. This step requires a complex comprising the viral genome, matrix protein, Vpr and integrase. This complex is called the pre-integration complex (PIC). The integrase protein removes 2 nucleotides from
   1849..2661    +  CDS            env (fragment): ENV_SIVM2 - Experimental evidence at protein level: Swiss-Prot protein existence level 1. The gp120-gp41 heterodimer allows rapid transcytosis of the virus through CD4 negative cells such as simple epithelial monolayers of the intestinal, rectal and endocervical epithelial barriers. Both gp120 and gp41 specifically recognize glycosphingolipids galactosyl- ceramide (GalCer) or 3' sulfo-galactosyl-ceramide (GalS) present in the lipid rafts structures of epithelial cells. Binding to these alternative receptors allows the rapid transcytosis of the virus through the epithelial cells. This transcyto
   2694..3141    +  promoter       hSyn promoter: human synapsin I promoter; confers neuron-specific expression (Kügler et al., 2003)
   3170..3886    +  CDS            mEmerald: mEmerald is a basic (constitutively fluorescent) green fluorescent protein published in 1998, derived from Aequorea victoria. It is reported to be a very rapidly-maturing monomer with moderate acid sensitivity.
   3887..3935    +  misc_feature   MCS (fragment): multiple cloning site
   3953..10465   +  CDS            CACNA1C: CAC1C_RABIT - Also known as CACH2, CACN2, CACNL1A1, CCHL1A1. Experimental evidence at protein level: Swiss-Prot protein existence level 1. Pore-forming, alpha-1C subunit of the voltage-gated calcium channel that gives rise to L-type calcium currents (PubMed:2474130, PubMed:2169433, PubMed:8232554, PubMed:9502794, PubMed:9278523, PubMed:15615847, PubMed:17525370, PubMed:21127204, PubMed:22928916, PubMed:23145875, PubMed:29363593, PubMed:22649239). Mediates influx of calcium ions into the cytoplasm, and thereby triggers calcium release from the sarcoplasm (PubMed:23145875). Plays an important ro
  10474..10497   +  misc_feature   MCS (fragment): multiple cloning site
  10498..11086   +  misc_feature   WPRE: woodchuck hepatitis virus posttranscriptional regulatory element
  11083..11229   +  CDS            nef (fragment): NEF_HV1A2 - Experimental evidence at protein level: Swiss-Prot protein existence level 1. Extracellular Nef protein targets CD4(+) T-lymphocytes for apoptosis by interacting with CXCR4 surface receptors. From Human immunodeficiency virus type 1 group M subtype B (isolate ARV2/SF2) (HIV-1).
  11494..11549   +  polyA_signal   β-globin poly(A) signal: rabbit β-globin polyadenylation signal (Gil and Proudfoot, 1987)
  11932..11954   -  protein_bind   lac operator (fragment): The lac repressor binds to the lac operator to inhibit transcription in E. coli. This inhibition can be relieved by adding lactose or isopropyl-β-D-thiogalactopyranoside (IPTG). lac repressor encoded by lacI
  11958..11988   -  promoter       lac promoter: promoter for the E. coli lac operon
  12003..12024   -  protein_bind   CAP binding site: CAP binding activates transcription in the presence of cAMP. E. coli catabolite activator protein
  12037..12076   -  CDS            lacI (fragment): lac repressor; lacI; The lac repressor binds to the lac operator to inhibit transcription in E. coli. This inhibition can be relieved by adding lactose or isopropyl-β-D-thiogalactopyranoside (IPTG).
  12083..12105   +  promoter       SV40 promoter (fragment): SV40 enhancer and early promoter
  12129..12264   +  rep_origin     SV40 ori: SV40 origin of replication
  12284..12418   +  polyA_signal   SV40 poly(A) signal: SV40 polyadenylation signal
  12420..12474   -  CDS            lacI (fragment): lac repressor; lacI; The lac repressor binds to the lac operator to inhibit transcription in E. coli. This inhibition can be relieved by adding lactose or isopropyl-β-D-thiogalactopyranoside (IPTG).
  12657..13245   -  rep_origin     ori: high-copy-number ColE1/pMB1/pBR322/pUC origin of replication
  13416..14276   -  CDS            AmpR: β-lactamase; bla; confers resistance to ampicillin, carbenicillin, and related antibiotics
  14277..14381   -  promoter       AmpR promoter: bla
