[The description below was written by a language model from this plasmid's Addgene catalogue record and pLannotate feature annotations shown in this document.]
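Description:
pLenti_SIV-(SalI)-syn-IRES-mEmerald-CaV1.2 WPRE is a third-generation lentiviral transfer plasmid built on a simian immunodeficiency virus (pSIV) backbone, about 14.4 kb in the sequenced record. It is propagated in E. coli through a ColE1/pUC-type origin and selected with ampicillin via the bla gene. The catalogue lists it as low copy and grown in a recombination-tolerant strain, as is common for large repeat-containing viral vectors. A CMV enhancer fragment sits at the 5′ end, presumably to drive transcription of the viral genomic RNA in packaging cells. It is followed by partial gag, pol and env sequences, remnants that in lentiviral vectors typically carry the packaging signal, central polypurine tract and Rev-responsive regions rather than encoding functional proteins. LTRs are not annotated as such in the feature table. An SV40 origin and rabbit β-globin and SV40 polyadenylation signals lie in the plasmid backbone.

The payload is a human synapsin 1 promoter, which confers neuron-specific expression, driving mEmerald (a monomeric green fluorescent protein) joined through a short linker derived from a multiple cloning site to the rabbit CACNA1C coding sequence. This gene encodes the pore-forming α1C subunit of the L-type voltage-gated calcium channel CaV1.2, so the channel carries the fluorescent tag at its N terminus. A WPRE downstream of the fusion enhances transcript stability and expression. Although the plasmid name includes "IRES", no IRES is annotated, and mEmerald begins shortly after the promoter. The construct is intended for lentiviral delivery and visualisation of tagged CaV1.2 in neurons, and the associated publication concerns Ca2+ signalling in dendrites.
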