Addgene plasmid #236241: pLenti_SIV-(SalI)-syn-IRES-mEmerald-CaV1.2 WPRE
Purpose: Lentiviral expression of voltage-gated calcium channel, CaV1.2, N-terminally tagged with mEmerald
Depositing lab: Jennifer Lippincott-Schwartz. Depositing organization: HHMI, Janelia Research Campus. Publication: Periodic ER-plasma membrane junctions support long-range Ca(2+) signal integration in dendrites. Benedetti L, Fan R, Weigel AV, Moore AS, Houlihan PR, Kittisopikul M, Park G, Petruncio A, Hubbard PM, Pang S, Xu CS, Hess HF, Saalfeld S, Rangaraju V, Clapham DE, De Camilli P, Ryan TA, Lippincott-Schwartz J. Cell. 2025 Jan 23;188(2):484-500.e22. doi: 10.1016/j.cell.2024.11.029. Epub 2024 Dec 20. PubMed 39708809.
Backbone
  Vector backbone: pSIV third-generation, simian immunodeficiency based, pro-lentiviral vector
  Vector type: Lentiviral
Growth in bacteria
  Bacterial resistance: Ampicillin, 100 μg/mL
  Growth temperature: 30°C
  Growth strain: NEB Stable
  Copy number: Low Copy
Gene/Insert
  Gene/Insert name: CaV1.2
  Species: O. cuniculus (rabbit)
  Insert size (bp): 7299
  Entrez Gene: CACNA1C (a.k.a. CACB, CaV1.2)
  Promoter: human Synapsin 1
  Tag / fusion protein: mEmerald (N terminal on insert)
  Cloning method: Restriction Enzyme; 5′ cloning site AgeI (unknown if destroyed); 3′ cloning site HpaI (unknown if destroyed)
Terms and licenses: Academic/Nonprofit Terms; Industry Terms: Not Available to Industry
How to cite: pLenti_SIV-(SalI)-syn-IRES-mEmerald-CaV1.2 WPRE was a gift from Jennifer Lippincott-Schwartz (Addgene plasmid # 236241 ; http://n2t.net/addgene:236241 ; RRID:Addgene_236241)
